Addgene plasmid #158015: Expression_vector_RO2_1
Purpose: Expression vector for the de novo designed protein Expression_vector_RO2_1
Depositing lab: Tanja Kortemme. Depositing organization: University of California, San Francisco (UCSF). Publication: Expanding the space of protein geometries by computational design of de novo fold families. Pan X, Thompson MC, Zhang Y, Liu L, Fraser JS, Kelly MJS, Kortemme T. Science. 2020 Aug 28;369(6507):1132-1136. doi: 10.1126/science.abc0881. PubMed 32855341.
Backbone
  Vector backbone: pET-28a(+)
  Vector type: Bacterial Expression
Growth in bacteria
  Bacterial resistance: Kanamycin, 50 μg/mL
  Growth temperature: 37°C
  Growth strain: DH5alpha
  Copy number: High Copy
Gene/Insert
  Gene/Insert name: de novo designed protein RO2_1
  Species: Synthetic
  Tag / fusion protein: 6x His tag (N terminal on insert)
  Cloning method: Restriction Enzyme; 5′ cloning site NdeI (not destroyed); 3′ cloning site XhoI (not destroyed)
Terms and licenses: Academic/Nonprofit Terms; Industry Terms: Not Available to Industry
Depositor comments: Please visit https://www.biorxiv.org/content/10.1101/2020.04.14.041772v1 for bioRxiv preprint.
How to cite: Expression_vector_RO2_1 was a gift from Tanja Kortemme (Addgene plasmid # 158015 ; http://n2t.net/addgene:158015 ; RRID:Addgene_158015)
