[The description below was written by a language model from this plasmid's Addgene catalogue record and pLannotate feature annotations shown in this document.]
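Description:
Expression_vector_RO2_1 is a bacterial expression plasmid built on the pET-28a(+) backbone that carries the coding sequence for RO2_1, a synthetic, computationally designed de novo protein. The sequenced plasmid is about 5.6 kb. It is selected with kanamycin through an aph(3')-Ia (KanR) gene and replicates from a ColE1/pMB1-type origin. The backbone also carries the bom mobility region, the rop gene and an f1 phage origin. The catalogue lists the plasmid as high copy, although rop normally restrains copy number in pBR322-derived vectors. Short matches to a tetracycline resistance gene and to a predicted E. coli protein appear to be backbone remnants picked up by automated annotation rather than functional parts.

The insert was cloned between the NdeI and XhoI sites, both of which are retained, downstream of the T7 promoter, lac operator and T7 gene 10 ribosome binding site, and upstream of the T7 terminator. A plasmid-borne lacI gene with its own promoter supplies lac repressor, so transcription is held off until IPTG is added in a host that provides T7 RNA polymerase. The designed protein itself is not annotated, but it presumably occupies the unlabelled stretch between the thrombin site and the downstream histidine-tag match. The record states an N-terminal 6xHis tag. This agrees with the short His-containing fragment and thrombin cleavage site found just after the RBS, which would allow affinity purification and optional tag removal. A second His-tag sequence lies after the insert region, as in the parent vector, but the record does not say whether it is translated. The stated purpose is simply expression of RO2_1, and the associated work concerns the computational design of de novo fold families.
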