Features (pLannotate 1.2.2; 20 found; start..end, strand, type, name):
      1..19      +  promoter       T7 promoter: promoter for bacteriophage T7 RNA polymerase
     20..44      +  protein_bind   lac operator: The lac repressor binds to the lac operator to inhibit transcription in E. coli. This inhibition can be relieved by adding lactose or isopropyl-β-D-thiogalactopyranoside (IPTG). lac repressor encoded by lacI
     59..81      +  RBS            RBS: efficient ribosome binding site from bacteriophage T7 gene 10 (Olins and Rangwala, 1989)
    100..116     +  CDS            capTEV™ (fragment): composite tag for in vivo biotinylation, TEV protease cleavage, and 6xHis tagging
    127..144     +  CDS            thrombin site: thrombin recognition and cleavage site
    472..489     +  CDS            9xHis (fragment): 9xHis affinity tag
    499..548     +  CDS            SET1 (fragment): solubility-enhancement tag derived from T7 phage gene 10B
    556..603     +  terminator     T7 terminator: transcription terminator for bacteriophage T7 RNA polymerase
    640..1068    +  rep_origin     f1 ori (sequence partly withheld): f1 bacteriophage origin of replication; arrow indicates direction of (+) strand synthesis
   1121..1178    +  promoter       AmpR promoter (fragment): bla
   1187..2002    -  CDS            KanR: aminoglycoside phosphotransferase; aph(3')-Ia; confers resistance to kanamycin in bacteria or G418 (Geneticin®) in eukaryotes
   2124..2712    +  rep_origin     ori: high-copy-number ColE1/pMB1/pBR322/pUC origin of replication
   2898..3037    -  misc_feature   bom: basis of mobility region from pBR322
   3139..3330    -  CDS            rop: Rop protein, which maintains plasmids at low copy number; rop
   3347..3727    +  CDS            YPB1_ECOLX: Protein predicted: Swiss-Prot protein existence level 4. From Escherichia coli.
   3799..4090    -  CDS            TcR (fragment): tetracycline efflux protein; tet; confers resistance to tetracycline
   4105..4126    -  protein_bind   CAP binding site: CAP binding activates transcription in the presence of cAMP. E. coli catabolite activator protein
   4139..5221    -  CDS            lacI: lac repressor; lacI; The lac repressor binds to the lac operator to inhibit transcription in E. coli. This inhibition can be relieved by adding lactose or isopropyl-β-D-thiogalactopyranoside (IPTG).
   5222..5299    -  promoter       lacI promoter: lacI
   5307..5586    -  CDS            TcR (fragment): tetracycline efflux protein; tet; confers resistance to tetracycline
>Addgene plasmid #158015 | Expression_vector_RO2_1 | addgene full sequence | sequence record 309522 | Addgene NGS Result
TAATACGACTCACTATAGGGGAATTGTGAGCGGATAACAATTCCCCTCTAGAAATAATTTTGTTTAACTT
TAAGAAGGAGATATACCATGGGCAGCAGCCATCATCATCATCATCACAGCAGCGGCCTGGTGCCGCGCGG
CAGCCATATGCGCCTTGTTGTATTGATCGTAAGTAATGACAAGAAGTTGATCGAAGAGGCCCGCAAGATG
GCTGAGAAGGCTAATTTGGAGTTGATCACGGTTCCAGGTAGTCCTGAGGAAGCCATCCGCTTGGCTCAAG
AGATCGCCGAGAAGGCTCCTGGGCCCGTTAAGGTATTGGTCTTAATCACAGGTTCAGCCGACCCCGACGA
GAAGACGAAGGCCAAGAAGGCAGCAGAGGAAGCTCGCAAGTGGAATGTCCGCGTTCGCACGGTTACATCT
CCTGACGAGGCAAAGCGCTGGATCAAGGAGTTCTCAGAGGAGTGACTCGAGCACCACCACCACCACCACT
GAGATCCGGCTGCTAACAAAGCCCGAAAGGAAGCTGAGTTGGCTGCTGCCACCGCTGAGCAATAACTAGC
ATAACCCCTTGGGGCCTCTAAACGGGTCTTGAGGGGTTTTTTGCTGAAAGGAGGAACTATATCCGGATTG
GCGAATGGG
[124 nt withheld, positions 640-763]
C
[91 nt withheld, positions 765-855]
A
[49 nt withheld, positions 857-905]
CCTTTGACGTTGGAGTCCACGTTCTTT
[37 nt withheld, positions 933-969]
ACCCTATCTCGGTCTATTCTTTTGATTTATAAGGGATTTTGCCGATTTCGGCCTATTGGTTAAAAAATGA
GCTGATTTAACAAAAATTTAACGCGAATTTTAACAAAATATTAACGCTTACAATTTAGGTGGCACTTTTC
GGGGAAATGTGCGCGGAACCCCTATTTGTTTATTTTTCTAAATACATTCAAATATGTATCCGCTCATGAA
TTAATTCTTAGAAAAACTCATCGAGCATCAAATGAAACTGCAATTTATTCATATCAGGATTATCAATACC
ATATTTTTGAAAAAGCCGTTTCTGTAATGAAGGAGAAAACTCACCGAGGCAGTTCCATAGGATGGCAAGA
TCCTGGTATCGGTCTGCGATTCCGACTCGTCCAACATCAATACAACCTATTAATTTCCCCTCGTCAAAAA
TAAGGTTATCAAGTGAGAAATCACCATGAGTGACGACTGAATCCGGTGAGAATGGCAAAAGTTTATGCAT
TTCTTTCCAGACTTGTTCAACAGGCCAGCCATTACGCTCGTCATCAAAATCACTCGCATCAACCAAACCG
TTATTCATTCGTGATTGCGCCTGAGCGAGACGAAATACGCGATCGCTGTTAAAAGGACAATTACAAACAG
GAATCGAATGCAACCGGCGCAGGAACACTGCCAGCGCATCAACAATATTTTCACCTGAATCAGGATATTC
TTCTAATACCTGGAATGCTGTTTTCCCGGGGATCGCAGTGGTGAGTAACCATGCATCATCAGGAGTACGG
ATAAAATGCTTGATGGTCGGAAGAGGCATAAATTCCGTCAGCCAGTTTAGTCTGACCATCTCATCTGTAA
CATCATTGGCAACGCTACCTTTGCCATGTTTCAGAAACAACTCTGGCGCATCGGGCTTCCCATACAATCG
ATAGATTGTCGCACCTGATTGCCCGACATTATCGCGAGCCCATTTATACCCATATAAATCAGCATCCATG
TTGGAATTTAATCGCGGCCTAGAGCAAGACGTTTCCCGTTGAATATGGCTCATAACACCCCTTGTATTAC
TGTTTATGTAAGCAGACAGTTTTATTGTTCATGACCAAAATCCCTTAACGTGAGTTTTCGTTCCACTGAG
CGTCAGACCCCGTAGAAAAGATCAAAGGATCTTCTTGAGATCCTTTTTTTCTGCGCGTAATCTGCTGCTT
GCAAACAAAAAAACCACCGCTACCAGCGGTGGTTTGTTTGCCGGATCAAGAGCTACCAACTCTTTTTCCG
AAGGTAACTGGCTTCAGCAGAGCGCAGATACCAAATACTGTCCTTCTAGTGTAGCCGTAGTTAGGCCACC
ACTTCAAGAACTCTGTAGCACCGCCTACATACCTCGCTCTGCTAATCCTGTTACCAGTGGCTGCTGCCAG
TGGCGATAAGTCGTGTCTTACCGGGTTGGACTCAAGACGATAGTTACCGGATAAGGCGCAGCGGTCGGGC
TGAACGGGGGGTTCGTGCACACAGCCCAGCTTGGAGCGAACGACCTACACCGAACTGAGATACCTACAGC
GTGAGCTATGAGAAAGCGCCACGCTTCCCGAAGGGAGAAAGGCGGACAGGTATCCGGTAAGCGGCAGGGT
CGGAACAGGAGAGCGCACGAGGGAGCTTCCAGGGGGAAACGCCTGGTATCTTTATAGTCCTGTCGGGTTT
CGCCACCTCTGACTTGAGCGTCGATTTTTGTGATGCTCGTCAGGGGGGCGGAGCCTATGGAAAAACGCCA
GCAACGCGGCCTTTTTACGGTTCCTGGCCTTTTGCTGGCCTTTTGCTCACATGTTCTTTCCTGCGTTATC
CCCTGATTCTGTGGATAACCGTATTACCGCCTTTGAGTGAGCTGATACCGCTCGCCGCAGCCGAACGACC
GAGCGCAGCGAGTCAGTGAGCGAGGAAGCGGAAGAGCGCCTGATGCGGTATTTTCTCCTTACGCATCTGT
GCGGTATTTCACACCGCAATGGTGCACTCTCAGTACAATCTGCTCTGATGCCGCATAGTTAAGCCAGTAT
ACACTCCGCTATCGCTACGTGACTGGGTCATGGCTGCGCCCCGACACCCGCCAACACCCGCTGACGCGCC
CTGACGGGCTTGTCTGCTCCCGGCATCCGCTTACAGACAAGCTGTGACCGTCTCCGGGAGCTGCATGTGT
CAGAGGTTTTCACCGTCATCACCGAAACGCGCGAGGCAGCTGCGGTAAAGCTCATCAGCGTGGTCGTGAA
GCGATTCACAGATGTCTGCCTGTTCATCCGCGTCCAGCTCGTTGAGTTTCTCCAGAAGCGTTAATGTCTG
GCTTCTGATAAAGCGGGCCATGTTAAGGGCGGTTTTTTCCTGTTTGGTCACTGATGCCTCCGTGTAAGGG
GGATTTCTGTTCATGGGGGTAATGATACCGATGAAACGAGAGAGGATGCTCACGATACGGGTTACTGATG
ATGAACATGCCCGGTTACTGGAACGTTGTGAGGGTAAACAACTGGCGGTATGGATGCGGCGGGACCAGAG
AAAAATCACTCAGGGTCAATGCCAGCGCTTCGTTAATACAGATGTAGGTGTTCCACAGGGTAGCCAGCAG
CATCCTGCGATGCAGATCCGGAACATAATGGTGCAGGGCGCTGACTTCCGCGTTTCCAGACTTTACGAAA
CACGGAAACCGAAGACCATTCATGTTGTTGCTCAGGTCGCAGACGTTTTGCAGCAGCAGTCGCTTCACGT
TCGCTCGCGTATCGGTGATTCATTCTGCTAACCAGTAAGGCAACCCCGCCAGCCTAGCCGGGTCCTCAAC
GACAGGAGCACGATCATGCGCACCCGTGGGGCCGCCATGCCGGCGATAATGGCCTGCTTCTCGCCGAAAC
GTTTGGTGGCGGGACCAGTGACGAAGGCTTGAGCGAGGGCGTGCAAGATTCCGAATACCGCAAGCGACAG
GCCGATCATCGTCGCGCTCCAGCGAAAGCGGTCCTCGCCGAAAATGACCCAGAGCGCTGCCGGCACCTGT
CCTACGAGTTGCATGATAAAGAAGACAGTCATAAGTGCGGCGACGATAGTCATGCCCCGCGCCCACCGGA
AGGAGCTGACTGGGTTGAAGGCTCTCAAGGGCATCGGTCGAGATCCCGGTGCCTAATGAGTGAGCTAACT
TACATTAATTGCGTTGCGCTCACTGCCCGCTTTCCAGTCGGGAAACCTGTCGTGCCAGCTGCATTAATGA
ATCGGCCAACGCGCGGGGAGAGGCGGTTTGCGTATTGGGCGCCAGGGTGGTTTTTCTTTTCACCAGTGAG
ACGGGCAACAGCTGATTGCCCTTCACCGCCTGGCCCTGAGAGAGTTGCAGCAAGCGGTCCACGCTGGTTT
GCCCCAGCAGGCGAAAATCCTGTTTGATGGTGGTTAACGGCGGGATATAACATGAGCTGTCTTCGGTATC
GTCGTATCCCACTACCGAGATATCCGCACCAACGCGCAGCCCGGACTCGGTAATGGCGCGCATTGCGCCC
AGCGCCATCTGATCGTTGGCAACCAGCATCGCAGTGGGAACGATGCCCTCATTCAGCATTTGCATGGTTT
GTTGAAAACCGGACATGGCACTCCAGTCGCCTTCCCGTTCCGCTATCGGCTGAATTTGATTGCGAGTGAG
ATATTTATGCCAGCCAGCCAGACGCAGACGCGCCGAGACAGAACTTAATGGGCCCGCTAACAGCGCGATT
TGCTGGTGACCCAATGCGACCAGATGCTCCACGCCCAGTCGCGTACCGTCTTCATGGGAGAAAATAATAC
TGTTGATGGGTGTCTGGTCAGAGACATCAAGAAATAACGCCGGAACATTAGTGCAGGCAGCTTCCACAGC
AATGGCATCCTGGTCATCCAGCGGATAGTTAATGATCAGCCCACTGACGCGTTGCGCGAGAAGATTGTGC
ACCGCCGCTTTACAGGCTTCGACGCCGCTTCGTTCTACCATCGACACCACCACGCTGGCACCCAGTTGAT
CGGCGCGAGATTTAATCGCCGCGACAATTTGCGACGGCGCGTGCAGGGCCAGACTGGAGGTGGCAACGCC
AATCAGCAACGACTGTTTGCCCGCCAGTTGTTGTGCCACGCGGTTGGGAATGTAATTCAGCTCCGCCATC
GCCGCTTCCACTTTTTCCCGCGTTTTCGCAGAAACGTGGCTGGCCTGGTTCACCACGCGGGAAACGGTCT
GATAAGAGACACCGGCATACTCTGCGACATCGTATAACGTTACTGGTTTCACATTCACCACCCTGAATTG
ACTCTCTTCCGGGCGCTATCATGCCATACCGCGAAAGGTTTTGCGCCATTCGATGGTGTCCGGGATCTCG
ACGCTCTCCCTTATGCGACTCCTGCATTAGGAAGCAGCCCAGTAGTAGGTTGAGGCCGTTGAGCACCGCC
GCCGCAAGGAATGGTGCATGCAAGGAGATGGCGCCCAACAGTCCCCCGGCCACGGGGCCTGCCACCATAC
CCACGCCGAAACAAGCGCTCATGAGCCCGAAGTGGCGAGCCCGATCTTCCCCATCGGTGATGTCGGCGAT
ATAGGCGCCAGCAACCGCACCTGTGGCGCCGGTGATGCCGGCCACGATGCGTCCGGCGTAGAGGATCGAG
ATCTCGATCCCGCGAAAT
