>Addgene plasmid #158015 | Expression_vector_RO2_1 | depositor partial sequence | sequence record 304946 | de novo designed protein RO2_1
CGCCTTGTTGTATTGATCGTAAGTAATGACAAGAAGTTGATCGAAGAGGCCCGCAAGATGGCTGAGAAGG
CTAATTTGGAGTTGATCACGGTTCCAGGTAGTCCTGAGGAAGCCATCCGCTTGGCTCAAGAGATCGCCGA
GAAGGCTCCTGGGCCCGTTAAGGTATTGGTCTTAATCACAGGTTCAGCCGACCCCGACGAGAAGACGAAG
GCCAAGAAGGCAGCAGAGGAAGCTCGCAAGTGGAATGTCCGCGTTCGCACGGTTACATCTCCTGACGAGG
CAAAGCGCTGGATCAAGGAGTTCTCAGAGGAGTGA
